Addgene plasmid #107319: pCSD_2xNLS-SpCas9WT-NLS-3xHA-NLS-dSaCas9-2xNLS
Purpose: Expresses SpCas9 fused to dSaCas9 in mammalian cells
Depositing lab: Scot Wolfe. Depositing organization: University of Massachusetts, Worcester. Publication: Orthogonal Cas9-Cas9 chimeras provide a versatile platform for genome editing. Bolukbasi MF, Liu P, Luk K, Kwok SF, Gupta A, Amrani N, Sontheimer EJ, Zhu LJ, Wolfe SA. Nat Commun. 2018 Nov 19;9(1):4856. doi: 10.1038/s41467-018-07310-x. PubMed 30451839.
Backbone
  Vector backbone: pCSDest2
  Total vector size (bp): 11753
  Vector type: Mammalian Expression, CRISPR
Growth in bacteria
  Bacterial resistance: Ampicillin, 100 μg/mL
  Growth temperature: 37°C
  Growth strain: DH5alpha
  Copy number: High Copy
Gene/Insert
  Gene/Insert name: SpCas9-SaCas9 fusion
  Species: Synthetic; S. pyogenes, S. aureus
  Insert size (bp): 7668
  Mutation: SpCas9 is fused to nuclease dead SaCas9 (D10A, N580A)
  Promoter: CMV IE94
  Tag / fusion protein: NLS (N terminal on insert); NLS (C terminal on insert)
  Cloning method: Gibson Cloning
  Sequencing primers: 5′ Sp6; 3′ T3
Terms and licenses: Academic/Nonprofit Terms; Industry Terms: Not Available to Industry
How to cite: pCSD_2xNLS-SpCas9WT-NLS-3xHA-NLS-dSaCas9-2xNLS was a gift from Scot Wolfe (Addgene plasmid # 107319 ; http://n2t.net/addgene:107319 ; RRID:Addgene_107319)
