[The description below was written by a language model from this plasmid's Addgene catalogue record and pLannotate feature annotations shown in this document.]
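Description:
pCSD_2xNLS-SpCas9WT-NLS-3xHA-NLS-dSaCas9-2xNLS is a mammalian expression and CRISPR plasmid of about 11.75 kb built on the pCSDest2 backbone. It is maintained in E. coli through a high-copy ColE1/pUC-type origin and selected with ampicillin via the β-lactamase gene. The backbone also carries an f1 phage origin and remnants of lac sequences (lac promoter/operator, lacZα and lacI fragments). The two annotated sequence records, one from the depositor and one from repository sequencing, differ by only a few nucleotides in length and show the same 19 features in the same order.

The payload is a single open reading frame of roughly 7.7 kb driven by the simian cytomegalovirus IE94 enhancer/promoter and terminated by an SV40 polyadenylation signal. It encodes nuclease-active wild-type Streptococcus pyogenes Cas9 joined, through a linker region containing a 3xHA epitope tag, to Staphylococcus aureus Cas9 that has been rendered catalytically dead by the D10A and N580A mutations. Nucleoplasmin bipartite nuclear localization signals are annotated at both termini. The construct name indicates two NLS copies at each end plus one on either side of the HA tag, though the annotation software picked out only the two nucleoplasmin elements. An SP6 promoter lies between the CMV promoter and the coding sequence, which would permit in vitro transcription of the fusion mRNA, and SP6 and T3 sites serve as sequencing primer sites flanking the insert.

In this design the dead SaCas9 acts as a programmable DNA-binding domain while SpCas9 supplies cleavage. Because the two orthologues use different guide RNAs, each half can be directed independently. No guide RNA cassette is annotated, so guides must be supplied separately. The plasmid is intended for genome editing with orthogonal Cas9-Cas9 chimeras in mammalian cells.
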