Features (pLannotate 1.2.2; 19 found; start..end, strand, type, name):
    217..235     +  promoter       SP6 promoter: promoter for bacteriophage SP6 RNA polymerase
    285..332     +  CDS            nucleoplasmin NLS: bipartite nuclear localization signal from nucleoplasmin
    377..4478    +  CDS            Cas9 (fragment): Cas9 (Csn1) endonuclease from the Streptococcus pyogenes Type II CRISPR/Cas system generates RNA-guided double strand breaks in DNA
   4518..4607    +  CDS            3xHA: three tandem HA epitope tags
   4689..7844    +  CDS            cas9: CAS9_STAAU - Experimental evidence at protein level: Swiss-Prot protein existence level 1. CRISPR (clustered regularly interspaced short palindromic repeat) is an adaptive immune system that provides protection against mobile genetic elements (viruses, transposable elements and conjugative plasmids). CRISPR clusters contain spacers, sequences complementary to antecedent mobile elements, and target invading nucleic acids. CRISPR clusters are transcribed and processed into CRISPR RNA (crRNA). In type II CRISPR systems correct processing of pre-crRNA requires a trans- encoded small RNA (tracrRNA)
   7851..7898    +  CDS            nucleoplasmin NLS: bipartite nuclear localization signal from nucleoplasmin
   7963..7980    -  promoter       T7 promoter (fragment): promoter for bacteriophage T7 RNA polymerase
   7985..8119    -  polyA_signal   SV40 poly(A) signal: SV40 polyadenylation signal
   8232..8250    -  promoter       T3 promoter: promoter for bacteriophage T3 RNA polymerase
   8293..8315    -  protein_bind   lac operator (fragment): The lac repressor binds to the lac operator to inhibit transcription in E. coli. This inhibition can be relieved by adding lactose or isopropyl-β-D-thiogalactopyranoside (IPTG). lac repressor encoded by lacI
   8319..8349    -  promoter       lac promoter: promoter for the E. coli lac operon
   8364..8385    -  protein_bind   CAP binding site: CAP binding activates transcription in the presence of cAMP. E. coli catabolite activator protein
   8398..8490    -  CDS            lacI (fragment): lac repressor; lacI; The lac repressor binds to the lac operator to inhibit transcription in E. coli. This inhibition can be relieved by adding lactose or isopropyl-β-D-thiogalactopyranoside (IPTG).
   8673..9261    -  rep_origin     ori: high-copy-number ColE1/pMB1/pBR322/pUC origin of replication
   9432..10292   -  CDS            AmpR: β-lactamase; bla; confers resistance to ampicillin, carbenicillin, and related antibiotics
  10293..10397   -  promoter       AmpR promoter: bla
  10450..10878   -  rep_origin     f1 ori (sequence partly withheld): f1 bacteriophage origin of replication; arrow indicates direction of (+) strand synthesis
  10883..10949   -  CDS            lacZα (fragment): LacZα fragment of β-galactosidase; lacZ fragment
  10952..182     +  promoter       CMV IE94 promoter (across the origin): enhancer/promoter region of simian cytomegalovirus major immediate early transcription unit IE94
>Addgene plasmid #107319 | pCSD_2xNLS-SpCas9WT-NLS-3xHA-NLS-dSaCas9-2xNLS | depositor full sequence | sequence record 202493 | pCSD_2xNLS-SpCas9WT-NLS-3xHA-NLS-dSaCas9-2xNLS sequence 11754 bps
GGGTACATTGGCAGTACTCCCATTGACGTCAATGGCGGTAAATGGCCCGCGATGGCTGCCAAGTACATCC
CCATTGACGTCAATGGGGAGGGGCAATGACGCAAATGGGCGTTCCATTGACGTAAATGGGCGGTAGGCGT
GCCTAATGGGAGGTCTATATAAGCAATGCTCGTTTAGGGAACCGCCATTCTGCCTGGGGACGTCGGAGCA
AGCTTGATTTAGGTGACACTATAGAATACAAGCTACTTGTTCTTTTTGCAGGATCCCATCGATTCGAATT
CATGAAAAGGCCGGCGGCCACGAAAAAGGCCGGCCAGGCAAAAAAGAAAAAGCTGGACGGCAGCGGAAGC
CCCAAGAAGAAGAGGAAGGTACCATGGGACAAGAAGTACTCCATTGGGCTCGATATCGGTACCAACAGCG
TCGGCTGGGCCGTCATTACGGACGAGTACAAGGTGCCGAGCAAAAAATTCAAAGTTCTGGGCAATACCGA
TCGCCACAGCATAAAGAAGAACCTCATTGGAGCCCTCCTGTTCGACTCCGGGGAGACGGCCGAAGCCACG
CGGCTCAAAAGAACAGCACGGCGCAGATATACCCGCAGAAAGAATCGGATCTGCTACCTGCAGGAGATCT
TTAGTAATGAGATGGCTAAGGTGGATGACTCTTTCTTCCATAGGCTGGAGGAGTCCTTTTTGGTGGAGGA
GGATAAAAAGCACGAGCGCCACCCAATCTTTGGCAATATCGTGGACGAGGTGGCGTACCATGAAAAGTAC
CCAACCATATATCATCTGAGGAAGAAGCTGGTAGACAGTACTGATAAGGCTGACTTGCGGTTGATCTATC
TCGCGCTGGCGCACATGATCAAATTTCGGGGACACTTCCTCATCGAGGGGGACCTGAACCCAGACAACAG
CGATGTCGACAAACTCTTTATCCAACTGGTTCAGACTTACAATCAGCTTTTCGAGGAGAACCCGATCAAC
GCATCCGGCGTTGACGCCAAAGCAATCCTGAGCGCTAGGCTGTCCAAATCCCGGCGGCTCGAAAACCTCA
TCGCACAGCTCCCTGGGGAGAAGAAGAACGGCCTGTTTGGTAATCTTATCGCCCTGTCACTCGGGCTGAC
CCCCAACTTTAAATCTAACTTCGACCTGGCCGAAGATGCCAAGCTGCAACTGAGCAAAGACACCTACGAT
GATGATCTCGACAATCTGCTGGCCCAGATCGGCGACCAGTACGCAGACCTTTTTTTGGCGGCAAAGAACC
TGTCAGACGCCATTCTGCTGAGTGATATTCTGCGAGTGAACACGGAGATCACCAAAGCTCCGCTGAGCGC
TAGTATGATCAAGCGCTATGATGAGCACCACCAAGACTTGACTTTGCTGAAGGCCCTTGTCAGACAGCAA
CTGCCTGAGAAGTACAAGGAAATTTTCTTCGATCAGTCTAAAAATGGCTACGCCGGATACATTGACGGCG
GAGCAAGCCAGGAGGAATTTTACAAATTTATTAAGCCCATCTTGGAAAAAATGGACGGCACCGAGGAGCT
GCTGGTAAAGCTGAACAGAGAAGATCTGTTGCGCAAACAGCGCACTTTCGACAATGGAAGCATCCCCCAC
CAGATTCACCTGGGCGAACTGCACGCTATCCTCAGGCGGCAAGAGGATTTCTACCCCTTTTTGAAAGATA
ACAGGGAAAAGATTGAGAAAATCCTCACATTTCGGATACCCTACTATGTAGGCCCCCTCGCTCGGGGAAA
TTCCAGATTCGCGTGGATGACTCGCAAATCAGAAGAGACCATCACTCCCTGGAACTTCGAGGAAGTCGTG
GATAAGGGGGCCTCTGCCCAGTCCTTCATCGAAAGGATGACTAACTTTGATAAAAATCTGCCTAACGAAA
AGGTGCTTCCTAAACACTCTCTGCTGTACGAGTACTTCACAGTTTATAACGAGCTCACCAAGGTCAAATA
CGTCACAGAAGGGATGAGAAAGCCAGCATTCCTGTCTGGAGAGCAGAAGAAAGCTATCGTGGACCTCCTC
TTCAAGACGAACCGGAAAGTTACCGTGAAACAGCTCAAAGAAGACTATTTCAAAAAGATTGAATGTTTCG
ACTCTGTTGAAATCAGCGGAGTGGAGGATCGCTTCAACGCATCCCTGGGAACGTATCACGATCTCCTGAA
AATCATTAAAGACAAGGACTTCCTGGACAATGAGGAGAACGAGGACATTCTTGAGGACATTGTCCTCACC
CTTACGTTGTTTGAAGATAGGGAGATGATTGAAGAACGCTTGAAAACTTACGCTCATCTCTTCGACGACA
AAGTCATGAAACAGCTCAAGAGACGCCGATATACAGGATGGGGGCGGCTGTCAAGAAAACTGATCAATGG
CATCCGAGACAAGCAGAGTGGAAAGACAATCCTGGATTTTCTTAAGTCCGATGGATTTGCCAACCGGAAC
TTCATGCAGTTGATCCATGATGACTCTCTCACCTTTAAGGAGGACATCCAGAAAGCACAAGTTTCTGGCC
AGGGGGACAGTCTTCACGAGCACATCGCTAATCTTGCAGGTAGCCCAGCTATCAAAAAGGGAATACTGCA
GACCGTTAAGGTCGTGGATGAACTCGTCAAAGTAATGGGAAGGCATAAGCCCGAGAATATCGTTATCGAG
ATGGCCCGAGAGAACCAAACTACCCAGAAGGGACAGAAGAACAGTAGGGAAAGGATGAAGAGGATTGAAG
AGGGTATAAAAGAACTGGGGTCCCAAATCCTTAAGGAACACCCAGTTGAAAACACCCAGCTTCAGAATGA
GAAGCTCTACCTGTACTACCTGCAGAACGGCAGGGACATGTACGTGGATCAGGAACTGGACATCAACCGG
TTGTCCGACTACGACGTGGATCATATCGTGCCCCAAAGCTTTCTCAAAGATGATTCTATTGATAATAAAG
TGTTGACAAGATCCGATAAAAATAGAGGGAAGAGTGATAACGTCCCCTCAGAAGAAGTTGTCAAGAAAAT
GAAAAATTATTGGCGGCAGCTGCTGAACGCCAAACTGATCACACAACGGAAGTTCGATAATCTGACTAAG
GCTGAACGAGGTGGCCTGTCTGAGTTGGATAAAGCCGGCTTCATCAAAAGGCAGCTTGTTGAGACACGCC
AGATCACCAAGCACGTGGCCCAAATTCTCGATTCACGCATGAACACCAAGTACGATGAAAATGACAAACT
GATTCGAGAGGTGAAAGTTATTACTCTGAAGTCTAAGCTGGTCTCAGATTTCAGAAAGGACTTTCAGTTT
TATAAGGTGAGAGAGATCAACAATTACCACCATGCGCATGATGCCTACCTGAATGCAGTGGTAGGCACTG
CACTTATCAAAAAATATCCCAAGCTGGAATCTGAATTTGTTTACGGAGACTATAAAGTGTACGATGTTAG
GAAAATGATCGCAAAGTCTGAGCAGGAAATAGGCAAGGCCACCGCTAAGTACTTCTTTTACAGCAATATT
ATGAATTTTTTCAAGACCGAGATTACACTGGCCAATGGAGAGATTCGGAAGCGACCACTTATCGAAACAA
ACGGAGAAACAGGAGAAATCGTGTGGGACAAGGGTAGGGATTTCGCGACAGTCCGCAAGGTCCTGTCCAT
GCCGCAGGTGAACATCGTTAAAAAGACCGAAGTACAGACCGGAGGCTTCTCCAAGGAAAGTATCCTCCCG
AAAAGGAACAGCGACAAGCTGATCGCACGCAAAAAAGATTGGGACCCCAAGAAATACGGCGGATTCGATT
CTCCTACAGTCGCTTACAGTGTACTGGTTGTGGCCAAAGTGGAGAAAGGGAAGTCTAAAAAACTCAAAAG
CGTCAAGGAACTGCTGGGCATCACAATCATGGAGCGATCCAGCTTCGAGAAAAACCCCATCGACTTTCTC
GAAGCGAAAGGATATAAAGAGGTCAAAAAAGACCTCATCATTAAGCTGCCCAAGTACTCTCTCTTTGAGC
TTGAAAACGGCCGGAAACGAATGCTCGCTAGTGCGGGCGAGCTGCAGAAAGGTAACGAGCTGGCACTGCC
CTCTAAATACGTTAATTTCTTGTATCTGGCCAGCCACTATGAAAAGCTCAAAGGGTCTCCCGAAGATAAT
GAGCAGAAGCAGCTGTTCGTGGAACAACACAAACACTACCTTGATGAGATCATCGAGCAAATAAGCGAGT
TCTCCAAAAGAGTGATCCTCGCCGACGCTAACCTCGATAAGGTGCTTTCTGCTTACAATAAGCACAGGGA
TAAGCCCATCAGGGAGCAGGCAGAAAACATTATCCACTTGTTTACTCTGACCAACTTGGGCGCGCCTGCA
GCCTTCAAGTACTTCGACACCACCATAGACAGAAAGCGGTACACCTCTACAAAGGAGGTCCTGGACGCCA
CACTGATTCATCAGTCAATTACGGGGCTCTATGAAACAAGAATCGACCTCTCTCAGCTCGGTGGAGACGC
TAGCGGCACCGGCGGGCCCAAGAAGAAGAGGAAGGTATACCCATACGATGTTCCTGACTATGCGGGCTAT
CCCTATGACGTCCCGGACTATGCAGGATCGTATCCTTATGACGTTCCAGATTACGCTGGATCCGCCGCTC
CGGCAGCTAAGAAAAAGAAACTGGATTTCGAATCCGGAACTAGTGGTATCCACGGAGTCCCAGCAGCCAA
GCGGAACTACATCCTGGGCCTGGCCATCGGCATCACCAGCGTGGGCTACGGCATCATCGACTACGAGACA
CGGGACGTGATCGATGCCGGCGTGCGGCTGTTCAAAGAGGCCAACGTGGAAAACAACGAGGGCAGGCGGA
GCAAGAGAGGCGCCAGAAGGCTGAAGCGGCGGAGGCGGCATAGAATCCAGAGAGTGAAGAAGCTGCTGTT
CGACTACAACCTGCTGACCGACCACAGCGAGCTGAGCGGCATCAACCCCTACGAGGCCAGAGTGAAGGGC
CTGAGCCAGAAGCTGAGCGAGGAAGAGTTCTCTGCCGCCCTGCTGCACCTGGCCAAGAGAAGAGGCGTGC
ACAACGTGAACGAGGTGGAAGAGGACACCGGCAACGAGCTGTCCACCAAAGAGCAGATCAGCCGGAACAG
CAAGGCCCTGGAAGAGAAATACGTGGCCGAACTGCAGCTGGAACGGCTGAAGAAAGACGGCGAAGTGCGG
GGCAGCATCAACAGATTCAAGACCAGCGACTACGTGAAAGAAGCCAAACAGCTGCTGAAGGTGCAGAAGG
CCTACCACCAGCTGGACCAGAGCTTCATCGACACCTACATCGACCTGCTGGAAACCCGGCGGACCTACTA
TGAGGGACCTGGCGAGGGCAGCCCCTTCGGCTGGAAGGACATCAAAGAATGGTACGAGATGCTGATGGGC
CACTGCACCTACTTCCCCGAGGAACTGCGGAGCGTGAAGTACGCCTACAACGCCGACCTGTACAACGCCC
TGAACGACCTGAACAATCTCGTGATCACCAGGGACGAGAACGAGAAGCTGGAATATTACGAGAAGTTCCA
GATCATCGAGAACGTGTTCAAGCAGAAGAAGAAGCCCACCCTGAAGCAGATCGCCAAAGAAATCCTCGTG
AACGAAGAGGATATTAAGGGCTACAGAGTGACCAGCACCGGCAAGCCCGAGTTCACCAACCTGAAGGTGT
ACCACGACATCAAGGACATTACCGCCCGGAAAGAGATTATTGAGAACGCCGAGCTGCTGGATCAGATTGC
CAAGATCCTGACCATCTACCAGAGCAGCGAGGACATCCAGGAAGAACTGACCAATCTGAACTCCGAGCTG
ACCCAGGAAGAGATCGAGCAGATCTCTAATCTGAAGGGCTATACCGGCACCCACAACCTGAGCCTGAAGG
CCATCAACCTGATCCTGGACGAGCTGTGGCACACCAACGACAACCAGATCGCTATCTTCAACCGGCTGAA
GCTGGTGCCCAAGAAGGTGGACCTGTCCCAGCAGAAAGAGATCCCCACCACCCTGGTGGACGACTTCATC
CTGAGCCCCGTCGTGAAGAGAAGCTTCATCCAGAGCATCAAAGTGATCAACGCCATCATCAAGAAGTACG
GCCTGCCCAACGACATCATTATCGAGCTGGCCCGCGAGAAGAACTCCAAGGACGCCCAGAAAATGATCAA
CGAGATGCAGAAGCGGAACCGGCAGACCAACGAGCGGATCGAGGAAATCATCCGGACCACCGGCAAAGAG
AACGCCAAGTACCTGATCGAGAAGATCAAGCTGCACGACATGCAGGAAGGCAAGTGCCTGTACAGCCTGG
AAGCCATCCCTCTGGAAGATCTGCTGAACAACCCCTTCAACTATGAGGTGGACCACATCATCCCCAGAAG
CGTGTCCTTCGACAACAGCTTCAACAACAAGGTGCTCGTGAAGCAGGAAGAAGCCAGCAAGAAGGGCAAC
CGGACCCCATTCCAGTACCTGAGCAGCAGCGACAGCAAGATCAGCTACGAAACCTTCAAGAAGCACATCC
TGAATCTGGCCAAGGGCAAGGGCAGAATCAGCAAGACCAAGAAAGAGTATCTGCTGGAAGAACGGGACAT
CAACAGGTTCTCCGTGCAGAAAGACTTCATCAACCGGAACCTGGTGGATACCAGATACGCCACCAGAGGC
CTGATGAACCTGCTGCGGAGCTACTTCAGAGTGAACAACCTGGACGTGAAAGTGAAGTCCATCAATGGCG
GCTTCACCAGCTTTCTGCGGCGGAAGTGGAAGTTTAAGAAAGAGCGGAACAAGGGGTACAAGCACCACGC
CGAGGACGCCCTGATCATTGCCAACGCCGATTTCATCTTCAAAGAGTGGAAGAAACTGGACAAGGCCAAA
AAAGTGATGGAAAACCAGATGTTCGAGGAAAAGCAGGCCGAGAGCATGCCCGAGATCGAAACCGAGCAGG
AGTACAAAGAGATCTTCATCACCCCCCACCAGATCAAGCACATTAAGGACTTCAAGGACTACAAGTACAG
CCACCGGGTGGACAAGAAGCCTAATAGAGAGCTGATTAACGACACCCTGTACTCCACCCGGAAGGACGAC
AAGGGCAACACCCTGATCGTGAACAATCTGAACGGCCTGTACGACAAGGACAATGACAAGCTGAAAAAGC
TGATCAACAAGAGCCCCGAAAAGCTGCTGATGTACCACCACGACCCCCAGACCTACCAGAAACTGAAGCT
GATTATGGAACAGTACGGCGACGAGAAGAATCCCCTGTACAAGTACTACGAGGAAACCGGGAACTACCTG
ACCAAGTACTCCAAAAAGGACAACGGCCCCGTGATCAAGAAGATTAAGTATTACGGCAACAAACTGAACG
CCCATCTGGACATCACCGACGACTACCCCAACAGCAGAAACAAGGTCGTGAAGCTGTCCCTGAAGCCCTA
CAGATTCGACGTGTACCTGGACAATGGCGTGTACAAGTTCGTGACCGTGAAGAATCTGGATGTGATCAAA
AAAGAAAACTACTACGAAGTGAATAGCAAGTGCTATGAGGAAGCTAAGAAGCTGAAGAAGATCAGCAACC
AGGCCGAGTTTATCGCCTCCTTCTACAACAACGATCTGATCAAGATCAACGGCGAGCTGTATAGAGTGAT
CGGCGTGAACAACGACCTGCTGAACCGGATCGAAGTGAACATGATCGACATCACCTACCGCGAGTACCTG
GAAAACATGAACGACAAGAGGCCCCCCAGGATCATTAAGACAATCGCCTCCAAGACCCAGAGCATTAAGA
AGTACAGCACAGACATTCTGGGCAACCTGTATGAAGTGAAATCTAAGAAGCACCCTCAGATCATCAAAAA
GGGCCCCGGGAAAAGGCCGGCGGCCACGAAAAAGGCCGGCCAGGCAAAAAAGAAAAAGCTGGACGGCAGC
GGAAGCCCGGCAGCTAAGAAAAAGAAACTGGATCTCGAGTAATAATCTAGAACTATAGTGAGTCGTATTA
CGTAGATCCAGACATGATAAGATACATTGATGAGTTTGGACAAACCACAACTAGAATGCAGTGAAAAAAA
TGCTTTATTTGTGAAATTTGTGATGCTATTGCTTTATTTGTAACCATTATAAGCTGCAATAAACAAGTTA
ACAACAACAATTGCATTCATTTTATGTTTCAGGTTCAGGGGGAGGTGTGGGAGGTTTTTTAATTCGCGGC
CGCGGCGCCAATGCATTGGGCCCGGTACCCAGCTTTTGTTCCCTTTAGTGAGGGTTAATTGCGCGCTTGG
CGTAATCATGGTCATAGCTGTTTCCTGTGTGAAATTGTTATCCGCTCACAATTCCACACAACATACGAGC
CGGAAGCATAAAGTGTAAAGCCTGGGGTGCCTAATGAGTGAGCTAACTCACATTAATTGCGTTGCGCTCA
CTGCCCGCTTTCCAGTCGGGAAACCTGTCGTGCCAGCTGCATTAATGAATCGGCCAACGCGCGGGGAGAG
GCGGTTTGCGTATTGGGCGCTCTTCCGCTTCCTCGCTCACTGACTCGCTGCGCTCGGTCGTTCGGCTGCG
GCGAGCGGTATCAGCTCACTCAAAGGCGGTAATACGGTTATCCACAGAATCAGGGGATAACGCAGGAAAG
AACATGTGAGCAAAAGGCCAGCAAAAGGCCAGGAACCGTAAAAAGGCCGCGTTGCTGGCGTTTTTCCATA
GGCTCCGCCCCCCTGACGAGCATCACAAAAATCGACGCTCAAGTCAGAGGTGGCGAAACCCGACAGGACT
ATAAAGATACCAGGCGTTTCCCCCTGGAAGCTCCCTCGTGCGCTCTCCTGTTCCGACCCTGCCGCTTACC
GGATACCTGTCCGCCTTTCTCCCTTCGGGAAGCGTGGCGCTTTCTCATAGCTCACGCTGTAGGTATCTCA
GTTCGGTGTAGGTCGTTCGCTCCAAGCTGGGCTGTGTGCACGAACCCCCCGTTCAGCCCGACCGCTGCGC
CTTATCCGGTAACTATCGTCTTGAGTCCAACCCGGTAAGACACGACTTATCGCCACTGGCAGCAGCCACT
GGTAACAGGATTAGCAGAGCGAGGTATGTAGGCGGTGCTACAGAGTTCTTGAAGTGGTGGCCTAACTACG
GCTACACTAGAAGGACAGTATTTGGTATCTGCGCTCTGCTGAAGCCAGTTACCTTCGGAAAAAGAGTTGG
TAGCTCTTGATCCGGCAAACAAACCACCGCTGGTAGCGGTGGTTTTTTTGTTTGCAAGCAGCAGATTACG
CGCAGAAAAAAAGGATCTCAAGAAGATCCTTTGATCTTTTCTACGGGGTCTGACGCTCAGTGGAACGAAA
ACTCACGTTAAGGGATTTTGGTCATGAGATTATCAAAAAGGATCTTCACCTAGATCCTTTTAAATTAAAA
ATGAAGTTTTAAATCAATCTAAAGTATATATGAGTAAACTTGGTCTGACAGTTACCAATGCTTAATCAGT
GAGGCACCTATCTCAGCGATCTGTCTATTTCGTTCATCCATAGTTGCCTGACTCCCCGTCGTGTAGATAA
CTACGATACGGGAGGGCTTACCATCTGGCCCCAGTGCTGCAATGATACCGCGAGACCCACGCTCACCGGC
TCCAGATTTATCAGCAATAAACCAGCCAGCCGGAAGGGCCGAGCGCAGAAGTGGTCCTGCAACTTTATCC
GCCTCCATCCAGTCTATTAATTGTTGCCGGGAAGCTAGAGTAAGTAGTTCGCCAGTTAATAGTTTGCGCA
ACGTTGTTGCCATTGCTACAGGCATCGTGGTGTCACGCTCGTCGTTTGGTATGGCTTCATTCAGCTCCGG
TTCCCAACGATCAAGGCGAGTTACATGATCCCCCATGTTGTGCAAAAAAGCGGTTAGCTCCTTCGGTCCT
CCGATCGTTGTCAGAAGTAAGTTGGCCGCAGTGTTATCACTCATGGTTATGGCAGCACTGCATAATTCTC
TTACTGTCATGCCATCCGTAAGATGCTTTTCTGTGACTGGTGAGTACTCAACCAAGTCATTCTGAGAATA
GTGTATGCGGCGACCGAGTTGCTCTTGCCCGGCGTCAATACGGGATAATACCGCGCCACATAGCAGAACT
TTAAAAGTGCTCATCATTGGAAAACGTTCTTCGGGGCGAAAACTCTCAAGGATCTTACCGCTGTTGAGAT
CCAGTTCGATGTAACCCACTCGTGCACCCAACTGATCTTCAGCATCTTTTACTTTCACCAGCGTTTCTGG
GTGAGCAAAAACAGGAAGGCAAAATGCCGCAAAAAAGGGAATAAGGGCGACACGGAAATGTTGAATACTC
ATACTCTTCCTTTTTCAATATTATTGAAGCATTTATCAGGGTTATTGTCTCATGAGCGGATACATATTTG
AATGTATTTAGAAAAATAAACAAATAGGGGTTCCGCGCACATTTCCCCGAAAAGTGCCACCTAAATTGTA
AGCGTTAATATTTTGTTAAAATTCGCGTTAAATTTTTGTTAAATCAGCTCATTTTTTAACCAATAGGCCG
AAATCGGCAAAATCCCTTATAAATCAAAAGAATAGACCGAGATAGGGT
[37 nt withheld, positions 10549-10585]
AAAGAACGTGGACTCCAACGTCAAAGG
[49 nt withheld, positions 10613-10661]
T
[91 nt withheld, positions 10663-10753]
G
[124 nt withheld, positions 10755-10878]
CCCATTCGCCATTCAGGCTGCGCAACTGTTGGGAAGGGCGATCGGTGCGGGCCTCTTCGCTATTACGCCA
GTCGACCATAGCCAATTCAATATGGCGTATATGGACTCATGCCAATTCAATATGGTGGATCTGGACCTGT
GCCAATTCAATATGGCGTATATGGACTCGTGCCAATTCAATATGGTGGATCTGGACCCCAGCCAATTCAA
TATGGCGGACTTGGCACCATGCCAATTCAATATGGCGGACTTGGCACTGTGCCAACTGGGGAGGGGTCTA
CTTGGCACGGTGCCAAGTTTGAGGAGGGGTCTTGGCCCTGTGCCAAGTCCGCCATATTGAATTGGCATGG
TGCCAATAATGGCGGCCATATTGGCTATATGCCAGGATCAATATATAGGCAATATCCAATATGGCCCTAT
GCCAATATGGCTATTGGCCAGGTTCAATACTATGTATTGGCCCTATGCCATATAGTATTCCATATATGGG
TTTTCCTATTGACGTAGATAGCCCCTCCCAATGGGCGGTCCCATATACCATATATGGGGCTTCCTAATAC
CGCCCATAGCCACTCCCCCATTGACGTCAATGGTCTCTATATATGGTCTTTCCTATTGACGTCATATGGG
CGGTCCTATTGACGTATATGGCGCCTCCCCCATTGACGTCAATTACGGTAAATGGCCCGCCTGGCTCAAT
GCCCATTGACGTCAATAGGACCACCCACCATTGACGTCAATGGGATGGCTCATTGCCCATTCATATCCGT
TCTCACGCCCCCTATTGACGTCAATGACGGTAAATGGCCCACTTGGCAGTACATCAATATCTATTAATAG
TAACTTGGCAAGTACATTACTATTGGAAGGACGCCA
