Features (pLannotate 1.2.2; 19 found; start..end, strand, type, name):
    221..239     +  promoter       SP6 promoter: promoter for bacteriophage SP6 RNA polymerase
    289..336     +  CDS            nucleoplasmin NLS: bipartite nuclear localization signal from nucleoplasmin
    381..4482    +  CDS            Cas9 (fragment): Cas9 (Csn1) endonuclease from the Streptococcus pyogenes Type II CRISPR/Cas system generates RNA-guided double strand breaks in DNA
   4522..4611    +  CDS            3xHA: three tandem HA epitope tags
   4693..7848    +  CDS            cas9: CAS9_STAAU - Experimental evidence at protein level: Swiss-Prot protein existence level 1. CRISPR (clustered regularly interspaced short palindromic repeat) is an adaptive immune system that provides protection against mobile genetic elements (viruses, transposable elements and conjugative plasmids). CRISPR clusters contain spacers, sequences complementary to antecedent mobile elements, and target invading nucleic acids. CRISPR clusters are transcribed and processed into CRISPR RNA (crRNA). In type II CRISPR systems correct processing of pre-crRNA requires a trans- encoded small RNA (tracrRNA)
   7855..7902    +  CDS            nucleoplasmin NLS: bipartite nuclear localization signal from nucleoplasmin
   7967..7984    -  promoter       T7 promoter (fragment): promoter for bacteriophage T7 RNA polymerase
   7989..8123    -  polyA_signal   SV40 poly(A) signal: SV40 polyadenylation signal
   8236..8254    -  promoter       T3 promoter: promoter for bacteriophage T3 RNA polymerase
   8297..8319    -  protein_bind   lac operator (fragment): The lac repressor binds to the lac operator to inhibit transcription in E. coli. This inhibition can be relieved by adding lactose or isopropyl-β-D-thiogalactopyranoside (IPTG). lac repressor encoded by lacI
   8323..8353    -  promoter       lac promoter: promoter for the E. coli lac operon
   8368..8389    -  protein_bind   CAP binding site: CAP binding activates transcription in the presence of cAMP. E. coli catabolite activator protein
   8402..8494    -  CDS            lacI (fragment): lac repressor; lacI; The lac repressor binds to the lac operator to inhibit transcription in E. coli. This inhibition can be relieved by adding lactose or isopropyl-β-D-thiogalactopyranoside (IPTG).
   8677..9265    -  rep_origin     ori: high-copy-number ColE1/pMB1/pBR322/pUC origin of replication
   9436..10296   -  CDS            AmpR: β-lactamase; bla; confers resistance to ampicillin, carbenicillin, and related antibiotics
  10297..10401   -  promoter       AmpR promoter: bla
  10454..10882   -  rep_origin     f1 ori (sequence partly withheld): f1 bacteriophage origin of replication; arrow indicates direction of (+) strand synthesis
  10887..10953   -  CDS            lacZα (fragment): LacZα fragment of β-galactosidase; lacZ fragment
  10960..186     +  promoter       CMV IE94 promoter (across the origin): enhancer/promoter region of simian cytomegalovirus major immediate early transcription unit IE94
>Addgene plasmid #107319 | pCSD_2xNLS-SpCas9WT-NLS-3xHA-NLS-dSaCas9-2xNLS | addgene full sequence | sequence record 204682 | Addgene NGS Result
GCCAGGGTACATTGGCAGTACTCCCATTGACGTCAATGGCGGTAAATGGCCCGCGATGGCTGCCAAGTAC
ATCCCCATTGACGTCAATGGGGAGGGGCAATGACGCAAATGGGCGTTCCATTGACGTAAATGGGCGGTAG
GCGTGCCTAATGGGAGGTCTATATAAGCAATGCTCGTTTAGGGAACCGCCATTCTGCCTGGGGACGTCGG
AGCAAGCTTGATTTAGGTGACACTATAGAATACAAGCTACTTGTTCTTTTTGCAGGATCCCATCGATTCG
AATTCATGAAAAGGCCGGCGGCCACGAAAAAGGCCGGCCAGGCAAAAAAGAAAAAGCTGGACGGCAGCGG
AAGCCCCAAGAAGAAGAGGAAGGTACCATGGGACAAGAAGTACTCCATTGGGCTCGATATCGGTACCAAC
AGCGTCGGCTGGGCCGTCATTACGGACGAGTACAAGGTGCCGAGCAAAAAATTCAAAGTTCTGGGCAATA
CCGATCGCCACAGCATAAAGAAGAACCTCATTGGAGCCCTCCTGTTCGACTCCGGGGAGACGGCCGAAGC
CACGCGGCTCAAAAGAACAGCACGGCGCAGATATACCCGCAGAAAGAATCGGATCTGCTACCTGCAGGAG
ATCTTTAGTAATGAGATGGCTAAGGTGGATGACTCTTTCTTCCATAGGCTGGAGGAGTCCTTTTTGGTGG
AGGAGGATAAAAAGCACGAGCGCCACCCAATCTTTGGCAATATCGTGGACGAGGTGGCGTACCATGAAAA
GTACCCAACCATATATCATCTGAGGAAGAAGCTGGTAGACAGTACTGATAAGGCTGACTTGCGGTTGATC
TATCTCGCGCTGGCGCACATGATCAAATTTCGGGGACACTTCCTCATCGAGGGGGACCTGAACCCAGACA
ACAGCGATGTCGACAAACTCTTTATCCAACTGGTTCAGACTTACAATCAGCTTTTCGAGGAGAACCCGAT
CAACGCATCCGGCGTTGACGCCAAAGCAATCCTGAGCGCTAGGCTGTCCAAATCCCGGCGGCTCGAAAAC
CTCATCGCACAGCTCCCTGGGGAGAAGAAGAACGGCCTGTTTGGTAATCTTATCGCCCTGTCACTCGGGC
TGACCCCCAACTTTAAATCTAACTTCGACCTGGCCGAAGATGCCAAGCTGCAACTGAGCAAAGACACCTA
CGATGATGATCTCGACAATCTGCTGGCCCAGATCGGCGACCAGTACGCAGACCTTTTTTTGGCGGCAAAG
AACCTGTCAGACGCCATTCTGCTGAGTGATATTCTGCGAGTGAACACGGAGATCACCAAAGCTCCGCTGA
GCGCTAGTATGATCAAGCGCTATGATGAGCACCACCAAGACTTGACTTTGCTGAAGGCCCTTGTCAGACA
GCAACTGCCTGAGAAGTACAAGGAAATTTTCTTCGATCAGTCTAAAAATGGCTACGCCGGATACATTGAC
GGCGGAGCAAGCCAGGAGGAATTTTACAAATTTATTAAGCCCATCTTGGAAAAAATGGACGGCACCGAGG
AGCTGCTGGTAAAGCTGAACAGAGAAGATCTGTTGCGCAAACAGCGCACTTTCGACAATGGAAGCATCCC
CCACCAGATTCACCTGGGCGAACTGCACGCTATCCTCAGGCGGCAAGAGGATTTCTACCCCTTTTTGAAA
GATAACAGGGAAAAGATTGAGAAAATCCTCACATTTCGGATACCCTACTATGTAGGCCCCCTCGCTCGGG
GAAATTCCAGATTCGCGTGGATGACTCGCAAATCAGAAGAGACCATCACTCCCTGGAACTTCGAGGAAGT
CGTGGATAAGGGGGCCTCTGCCCAGTCCTTCATCGAAAGGATGACTAACTTTGATAAAAATCTGCCTAAC
GAAAAGGTGCTTCCTAAACACTCTCTGCTGTACGAGTACTTCACAGTTTATAACGAGCTCACCAAGGTCA
AATACGTCACAGAAGGGATGAGAAAGCCAGCATTCCTGTCTGGAGAGCAGAAGAAAGCTATCGTGGACCT
CCTCTTCAAGACGAACCGGAAAGTTACCGTGAAACAGCTCAAAGAAGACTATTTCAAAAAGATTGAATGT
TTCGACTCTGTTGAAATCAGCGGAGTGGAGGATCGCTTCAACGCATCCCTGGGAACGTATCACGATCTCC
TGAAAATCATTAAAGACAAGGACTTCCTGGACAATGAGGAGAACGAGGACATTCTTGAGGACATTGTCCT
CACCCTTACGTTGTTTGAAGATAGGGAGATGATTGAAGAACGCTTGAAAACTTACGCTCATCTCTTCGAC
GACAAAGTCATGAAACAGCTCAAGAGACGCCGATATACAGGATGGGGGCGGCTGTCAAGAAAACTGATCA
ATGGCATCCGAGACAAGCAGAGTGGAAAGACAATCCTGGATTTTCTTAAGTCCGATGGATTTGCCAACCG
GAACTTCATGCAGTTGATCCATGATGACTCTCTCACCTTTAAGGAGGACATCCAGAAAGCACAAGTTTCT
GGCCAGGGGGACAGTCTTCACGAGCACATCGCTAATCTTGCAGGTAGCCCAGCTATCAAAAAGGGAATAC
TGCAGACCGTTAAGGTCGTGGATGAACTCGTCAAAGTAATGGGAAGGCATAAGCCCGAGAATATCGTTAT
CGAGATGGCCCGAGAGAACCAAACTACCCAGAAGGGACAGAAGAACAGTAGGGAAAGGATGAAGAGGATT
GAAGAGGGTATAAAAGAACTGGGGTCCCAAATCCTTAAGGAACACCCAGTTGAAAACACCCAGCTTCAGA
ATGAGAAGCTCTACCTGTACTACCTGCAGAACGGCAGGGACATGTACGTGGATCAGGAACTGGACATCAA
CCGGTTGTCCGACTACGACGTGGATCATATCGTGCCCCAAAGCTTTCTCAAAGATGATTCTATTGATAAT
AAAGTGTTGACAAGATCCGATAAAAATAGAGGGAAGAGTGATAACGTCCCCTCAGAAGAAGTTGTCAAGA
AAATGAAAAATTATTGGCGGCAGCTGCTGAACGCCAAACTGATCACACAACGGAAGTTCGATAATCTGAC
TAAGGCTGAACGAGGTGGCCTGTCTGAGTTGGATAAAGCCGGCTTCATCAAAAGGCAGCTTGTTGAGACA
CGCCAGATCACCAAGCACGTGGCCCAAATTCTCGATTCACGCATGAACACCAAGTACGATGAAAATGACA
AACTGATTCGAGAGGTGAAAGTTATTACTCTGAAGTCTAAGCTGGTCTCAGATTTCAGAAAGGACTTTCA
GTTTTATAAGGTGAGAGAGATCAACAATTACCACCATGCGCATGATGCCTACCTGAATGCAGTGGTAGGC
ACTGCACTTATCAAAAAATATCCCAAGCTGGAATCTGAATTTGTTTACGGAGACTATAAAGTGTACGATG
TTAGGAAAATGATCGCAAAGTCTGAGCAGGAAATAGGCAAGGCCACCGCTAAGTACTTCTTTTACAGCAA
TATTATGAATTTTTTCAAGACCGAGATTACACTGGCCAATGGAGAGATTCGGAAGCGACCACTTATCGAA
ACAAACGGAGAAACAGGAGAAATCGTGTGGGACAAGGGTAGGGATTTCGCGACAGTCCGCAAGGTCCTGT
CCATGCCGCAGGTGAACATCGTTAAAAAGACCGAAGTACAGACCGGAGGCTTCTCCAAGGAAAGTATCCT
CCCGAAAAGGAACAGCGACAAGCTGATCGCACGCAAAAAAGATTGGGACCCCAAGAAATACGGCGGATTC
GATTCTCCTACAGTCGCTTACAGTGTACTGGTTGTGGCCAAAGTGGAGAAAGGGAAGTCTAAAAAACTCA
AAAGCGTCAAGGAACTGCTGGGCATCACAATCATGGAGCGATCCAGCTTCGAGAAAAACCCCATCGACTT
TCTCGAAGCGAAAGGATATAAAGAGGTCAAAAAAGACCTCATCATTAAGCTGCCCAAGTACTCTCTCTTT
GAGCTTGAAAACGGCCGGAAACGAATGCTCGCTAGTGCGGGCGAGCTGCAGAAAGGTAACGAGCTGGCAC
TGCCCTCTAAATACGTTAATTTCTTGTATCTGGCCAGCCACTATGAAAAGCTCAAAGGGTCTCCCGAAGA
TAATGAGCAGAAGCAGCTGTTCGTGGAACAACACAAACACTACCTTGATGAGATCATCGAGCAAATAAGC
GAGTTCTCCAAAAGAGTGATCCTCGCCGACGCTAACCTCGATAAGGTGCTTTCTGCTTACAATAAGCACA
GGGATAAGCCCATCAGGGAGCAGGCAGAAAACATTATCCACTTGTTTACTCTGACCAACTTGGGCGCGCC
TGCAGCCTTCAAGTACTTCGACACCACCATAGACAGAAAGCGGTACACCTCTACAAAGGAGGTCCTGGAC
GCCACACTGATTCATCAGTCAATTACGGGGCTCTATGAAACAAGAATCGACCTCTCTCAGCTCGGTGGAG
ACGCTAGCGGCACCGGCGGGCCCAAGAAGAAGAGGAAGGTATACCCATACGATGTTCCTGACTATGCGGG
CTATCCCTATGACGTCCCGGACTATGCAGGATCGTATCCTTATGACGTTCCAGATTACGCTGGATCCGCC
GCTCCGGCAGCTAAGAAAAAGAAACTGGATTTCGAATCCGGAACTAGTGGTATCCACGGAGTCCCAGCAG
CCAAGCGGAACTACATCCTGGGCCTGGCCATCGGCATCACCAGCGTGGGCTACGGCATCATCGACTACGA
GACACGGGACGTGATCGATGCCGGCGTGCGGCTGTTCAAAGAGGCCAACGTGGAAAACAACGAGGGCAGG
CGGAGCAAGAGAGGCGCCAGAAGGCTGAAGCGGCGGAGGCGGCATAGAATCCAGAGAGTGAAGAAGCTGC
TGTTCGACTACAACCTGCTGACCGACCACAGCGAGCTGAGCGGCATCAACCCCTACGAGGCCAGAGTGAA
GGGCCTGAGCCAGAAGCTGAGCGAGGAAGAGTTCTCTGCCGCCCTGCTGCACCTGGCCAAGAGAAGAGGC
GTGCACAACGTGAACGAGGTGGAAGAGGACACCGGCAACGAGCTGTCCACCAAAGAGCAGATCAGCCGGA
ACAGCAAGGCCCTGGAAGAGAAATACGTGGCCGAACTGCAGCTGGAACGGCTGAAGAAAGACGGCGAAGT
GCGGGGCAGCATCAACAGATTCAAGACCAGCGACTACGTGAAAGAAGCCAAACAGCTGCTGAAGGTGCAG
AAGGCCTACCACCAGCTGGACCAGAGCTTCATCGACACCTACATCGACCTGCTGGAAACCCGGCGGACCT
ACTATGAGGGACCTGGCGAGGGCAGCCCCTTCGGCTGGAAGGACATCAAAGAATGGTACGAGATGCTGAT
GGGCCACTGCACCTACTTCCCCGAGGAACTGCGGAGCGTGAAGTACGCCTACAACGCCGACCTGTACAAC
GCCCTGAACGACCTGAACAATCTCGTGATCACCAGGGACGAGAACGAGAAGCTGGAATATTACGAGAAGT
TCCAGATCATCGAGAACGTGTTCAAGCAGAAGAAGAAGCCCACCCTGAAGCAGATCGCCAAAGAAATCCT
CGTGAACGAAGAGGATATTAAGGGCTACAGAGTGACCAGCACCGGCAAGCCCGAGTTCACCAACCTGAAG
GTGTACCACGACATCAAGGACATTACCGCCCGGAAAGAGATTATTGAGAACGCCGAGCTGCTGGATCAGA
TTGCCAAGATCCTGACCATCTACCAGAGCAGCGAGGACATCCAGGAAGAACTGACCAATCTGAACTCCGA
GCTGACCCAGGAAGAGATCGAGCAGATCTCTAATCTGAAGGGCTATACCGGCACCCACAACCTGAGCCTG
AAGGCCATCAACCTGATCCTGGACGAGCTGTGGCACACCAACGACAACCAGATCGCTATCTTCAACCGGC
TGAAGCTGGTGCCCAAGAAGGTGGACCTGTCCCAGCAGAAAGAGATCCCCACCACCCTGGTGGACGACTT
CATCCTGAGCCCCGTCGTGAAGAGAAGCTTCATCCAGAGCATCAAAGTGATCAACGCCATCATCAAGAAG
TACGGCCTGCCCAACGACATCATTATCGAGCTGGCCCGCGAGAAGAACTCCAAGGACGCCCAGAAAATGA
TCAACGAGATGCAGAAGCGGAACCGGCAGACCAACGAGCGGATCGAGGAAATCATCCGGACCACCGGCAA
AGAGAACGCCAAGTACCTGATCGAGAAGATCAAGCTGCACGACATGCAGGAAGGCAAGTGCCTGTACAGC
CTGGAAGCCATCCCTCTGGAAGATCTGCTGAACAACCCCTTCAACTATGAGGTGGACCACATCATCCCCA
GAAGCGTGTCCTTCGACAACAGCTTCAACAACAAGGTGCTCGTGAAGCAGGAAGAAGCCAGCAAGAAGGG
CAACCGGACCCCATTCCAGTACCTGAGCAGCAGCGACAGCAAGATCAGCTACGAAACCTTCAAGAAGCAC
ATCCTGAATCTGGCCAAGGGCAAGGGCAGAATCAGCAAGACCAAGAAAGAGTATCTGCTGGAAGAACGGG
ACATCAACAGGTTCTCCGTGCAGAAAGACTTCATCAACCGGAACCTGGTGGATACCAGATACGCCACCAG
AGGCCTGATGAACCTGCTGCGGAGCTACTTCAGAGTGAACAACCTGGACGTGAAAGTGAAGTCCATCAAT
GGCGGCTTCACCAGCTTTCTGCGGCGGAAGTGGAAGTTTAAGAAAGAGCGGAACAAGGGGTACAAGCACC
ACGCCGAGGACGCCCTGATCATTGCCAACGCCGATTTCATCTTCAAAGAGTGGAAGAAACTGGACAAGGC
CAAAAAAGTGATGGAAAACCAGATGTTCGAGGAAAAGCAGGCCGAGAGCATGCCCGAGATCGAAACCGAG
CAGGAGTACAAAGAGATCTTCATCACCCCCCACCAGATCAAGCACATTAAGGACTTCAAGGACTACAAGT
ACAGCCACCGGGTGGACAAGAAGCCTAATAGAGAGCTGATTAACGACACCCTGTACTCCACCCGGAAGGA
CGACAAGGGCAACACCCTGATCGTGAACAATCTGAACGGCCTGTACGACAAGGACAATGACAAGCTGAAA
AAGCTGATCAACAAGAGCCCCGAAAAGCTGCTGATGTACCACCACGACCCCCAGACCTACCAGAAACTGA
AGCTGATTATGGAACAGTACGGCGACGAGAAGAATCCCCTGTACAAGTACTACGAGGAAACCGGGAACTA
CCTGACCAAGTACTCCAAAAAGGACAACGGCCCCGTGATCAAGAAGATTAAGTATTACGGCAACAAACTG
AACGCCCATCTGGACATCACCGACGACTACCCCAACAGCAGAAACAAGGTCGTGAAGCTGTCCCTGAAGC
CCTACAGATTCGACGTGTACCTGGACAATGGCGTGTACAAGTTCGTGACCGTGAAGAATCTGGATGTGAT
CAAAAAAGAAAACTACTACGAAGTGAATAGCAAGTGCTATGAGGAAGCTAAGAAGCTGAAGAAGATCAGC
AACCAGGCCGAGTTTATCGCCTCCTTCTACAACAACGATCTGATCAAGATCAACGGCGAGCTGTATAGAG
TGATCGGCGTGAACAACGACCTGCTGAACCGGATCGAAGTGAACATGATCGACATCACCTACCGCGAGTA
CCTGGAAAACATGAACGACAAGAGGCCCCCCAGGATCATTAAGACAATCGCCTCCAAGACCCAGAGCATT
AAGAAGTACAGCACAGACATTCTGGGCAACCTGTATGAAGTGAAATCTAAGAAGCACCCTCAGATCATCA
AAAAGGGCCCCGGGAAAAGGCCGGCGGCCACGAAAAAGGCCGGCCAGGCAAAAAAGAAAAAGCTGGACGG
CAGCGGAAGCCCGGCAGCTAAGAAAAAGAAACTGGATCTCGAGTAATAATCTAGAACTATAGTGAGTCGT
ATTACGTAGATCCAGACATGATAAGATACATTGATGAGTTTGGACAAACCACAACTAGAATGCAGTGAAA
AAAATGCTTTATTTGTGAAATTTGTGATGCTATTGCTTTATTTGTAACCATTATAAGCTGCAATAAACAA
GTTAACAACAACAATTGCATTCATTTTATGTTTCAGGTTCAGGGGGAGGTGTGGGAGGTTTTTTAATTCG
CGGCCGCGGCGCCAATGCATTGGGCCCGGTACCCAGCTTTTGTTCCCTTTAGTGAGGGTTAATTGCGCGC
TTGGCGTAATCATGGTCATAGCTGTTTCCTGTGTGAAATTGTTATCCGCTCACAATTCCACACAACATAC
GAGCCGGGAGCATAAAGTGTAAAGCCTGGGGTGCCTAATGAGTGAGCTAACTCACATTAATTGCGTTGCG
CTCACTGCCCGCTTTCCAGTCGGGAAACCTGTCGTGCCAGCTGCATTAATGAATCGGCCAACGCGCGGGG
AGAGGCGGTTTGCGTATTGGGCGCTCTTCCGCTTCCTCGCTCACTGACTCGCTGCGCTCGGTCGTTCGGC
TGCGGCGAGCGGTATCAGCTCACTCAAAGGCGGTAATACGGTTATCCACAGAATCAGGGGATAACGCAGG
AAAGAACATGTGAGCAAAAGGCCAGCAAAAGGCCAGGAACCGTAAAAAGGCCGCGTTGCTGGCGTTTTTC
CATAGGCTCCGCCCCCCTGACGAGCATCACAAAAATCGACGCTCAAGTCAGAGGTGGCGAAACCCGACAG
GACTATAAAGATACCAGGCGTTTCCCCCTGGAAGCTCCCTCGTGCGCTCTCCTGTTCCGACCCTGCCGCT
TACCGGATACCTGTCCGCCTTTCTCCCTTCGGGAAGCGTGGCGCTTTCTCATAGCTCACGCTGTAGGTAT
CTCAGTTCGGTGTAGGTCGTTCGCTCCAAGCTGGGCTGTGTGCACGAACCCCCCGTTCAGCCCGACCGCT
GCGCCTTATCCGGTAACTATCGTCTTGAGTCCAACCCGGTAAGACACGACTTATCGCCACTGGCAGCAGC
CACTGGTAACAGGATTAGCAGAGCGAGGTATGTAGGCGGTGCTACAGAGTTCTTGAAGTGGTGGCCTAAC
TACGGCTACACTAGAAGAACAGTATTTGGTATCTGCGCTCTGCTGAAGCCAGTTACCTTCGGAAAAAGAG
TTGGTAGCTCTTGATCCGGCAAACAAACCACCGCTGGTAGCGGTGGTTTTTTTGTTTGCAAGCAGCAGAT
TACGCGCAGAAAAAAAGGATCTCAAGAAGATCCTTTGATCTTTTCTACGGGGTCTGACGCTCAGTGGAAC
GAAAACTCACGTTAAGGGATTTTGGTCATGAGATTATCAAAAAGGATCTTCACCTAGATCCTTTTAAATT
AAAAATGAAGTTTTAAATCAATCTAAAGTATATATGAGTAAACTTGGTCTGACAGTTACCAATGCTTAAT
CAGTGAGGCACCTATCTCAGCGATCTGTCTATTTCGTTCATCCATAGTTGCCTGACTCCCCGTCGTGTAG
ATAACTACGATACGGGAGGGCTTACCATCTGGCCCCAGTGCTGCAATGATACCGCGAGACCCACGCTCAC
CGGCTCCAGATTTATCAGCAATAAACCAGCCAGCCGGAAGGGCCGAGCGCAGAAGTGGTCCTGCAACTTT
ATCCGCCTCCATCCAGTCTATTAATTGTTGCCGGGAAGCTAGAGTAAGTAGTTCGCCAGTTAATAGTTTG
CGCAACGTTGTTGCCATTGCTACAGGCATCGTGGTGTCACGCTCGTCGTTTGGTATGGCTTCATTCAGCT
CCGGTTCCCAACGATCAAGGCGAGTTACATGATCCCCCATGTTGTGCAAAAAAGCGGTTAGCTCCTTCGG
TCCTCCGATCGTTGTCAGAAGTAAGTTGGCCGCAGTGTTATCACTCATGGTTATGGCAGCACTGCATAAT
TCTCTTACTGTCATGCCATCCGTAAGATGCTTTTCTGTGACTGGTGAGTACTCAACCAAGTCATTCTGAG
AATAGTGTATGCGGCGACCGAGTTGCTCTTGCCCGGCGTCAATACGGGATAATACCGCGCCACATAGCAG
AACTTTAAAAGTGCTCATCATTGGAAAACGTTCTTCGGGGCGAAAACTCTCAAGGATCTTACCGCTGTTG
AGATCCAGTTCGATGTAACCCACTCGTGCACCCAACTGATCTTCAGCATCTTTTACTTTCACCAGCGTTT
CTGGGTGAGCAAAAACAGGAAGGCAAAATGCCGCAAAAAAGGGAATAAGGGCGACACGGAAATGTTGAAT
ACTCATACTCTTCCTTTTTCAATATTATTGAAGCATTTATCAGGGTTATTGTCTCATGAGCGGATACATA
TTTGAATGTATTTAGAAAAATAAACAAATAGGGGTTCCGCGCACATTTCCCCGAAAAGTGCCACCTAAAT
TGTAAGCGTTAATATTTTGTTAAAATTCGCGTTAAATTTTTGTTAAATCAGCTCATTTTTTAACCAATAG
GCCGAAATCGGCAAAATCCCTTATAAATCAAAAGAATAGACCGAGATAGGGT
[37 nt withheld, positions 10553-10589]
AAAGAACGTGGACTCCAACGTCAAAGG
[49 nt withheld, positions 10617-10665]
T
[91 nt withheld, positions 10667-10757]
G
[124 nt withheld, positions 10759-10882]
CCCATTCGCCATTCAGGCTGCGCAACTGTTGGGAAGGGCGATCGGTGCGGGCCTCTTCGCTATTACGCCA
GTCGACCGCCAATTCAATATGGCGTATATGGACTCATGCCAATTCAATATGGTGGATCTGGACCTGTGCC
AATTCAATATGGCGTATATGGACTCGTGCCAATTCAATATGGTGGATCTGGACCCCAGCCAATTCAATAT
GGCGGACTTGGCACCATGCCAATTCAATATGGCGGACCTGGCACTGTGCCAACTGGGGAGGGGTCTACTT
GGCACGGTGCCAAGTTTGAGGAGGGGTCTTGGCCCTGTGCCAAGTCCGCCATATTGAATTGGCATGGTGC
CAATAATGGCGGCCATATTGGCTATATGCCAGGATCAATATATAGGCAATATCCAATATGGCCCTATGCC
AATATGGCTATTGGCCAGGTTCAATACTATGTATTGGCCCTATGCCATATAGTATTCCATATATGGGTTT
TCCTATTGACGTAGATAGCCCCTCCCAATGGGCGGTCCCATATACCATATATGGGGCTTCCTAATACCGC
CCATAGCCACTCCCCCATTGACGTCAATGGTCTCTATATATGGTCTTTCCTATTGACGTCATATGGGCGG
TCCTATTGACGTATATGGCGCCTCCCCCATTGACGTCAATTACGGTAAATGGCCCGCCTGGCTCAATGCC
CATTGACGTCAATAGGACCACCCACCATTGACGTCAATGGGATGGCTCATTGCCCATTCATATCCGTTCT
CACGCCCCCTATTGACGTCAATGACGGTAAATGGCCCACTTGGCAGTACATCAATATCTATTAATAGTAA
CTTGGCAAGTACATTACTATTGGAAGTAC
